>Addgene plasmid #161463 | pDONR221-SV2C_STOP | addgene full sequence | sequence record 373018 | Addgene NGS Result
CAAATAATGATTTTATTTTGACTGATAGTGACCTGTTCGTTGCAACACATTGATGAGCAATGCTTTTTTA
TAATGCCAACTTTGTACAAAAAAGCAGGCTCCACCATGGAGGATAGCTACAAGGACAGGACCTCCCTGAT
GAAGGGCGCCAAGGATATCGCCCGCGAGGTGAAGAAGCAGACCGTGAAGAAGGTGAACCAGGCCGTGGAT
CGGGCCCAGGACGAGTATACACAGCGGAGCTACTCCAGATTCCAGGACGAGGAGGACGATGACGATTACT
ATCCAGCAGGAGAGACCTATAACGGAGAGGCAAATGACGATGAGGGAAGCTCCGAGGCAACAGAGGGACA
CGATGAGGACGATGAGATCTATGAGGGCGAGTACCAGGGCATCCCAAGCATGAATCAGGCCAAGGACTCT
ATCGTGAGCGTGGGCCAGCCCAAGGGCGATGAGTACAAGGACAGGAGAGAGCTGGAGTCCGAGAGGAGGG
CAGATGAGGAGGAGCTGGCACAGCAGTATGAGCTGATCATCCAGGAGTGCGGCCACGGCAGATTCCAGTG
GGCCCTGTTCTTTGTGCTGGGCATGGCCCTGATGGCCGATGGCGTGGAGGTGTTCGTGGTGGGCTTTGTG
CTGCCTAGCGCCGAGACCGACCTGTGCATCCCAAACTCTGGCAGCGGCTGGCTGGGCTCCATCGTGTACC
TGGGCATGATGGTGGGAGCCTTCTTTTGGGGAGGACTGGCAGACAAAGTGGGAAGGAAGCAGTCTCTGCT
GATCTGCATGAGCGTGAATGGCTTCTTTGCCTTCCTGTCTAGCTTTGTGCAGGGCTACGGCTTCTTTCTG
TTTTGTAGGCTGCTGAGCGGATTCGGAATCGGAGGAGCCATCCCTACCGTGTTCTCCTATTTTGCAGAGG
TGCTGGCAAGGGAGAAGAGAGGAGAGCACCTGTCTTGGCTGTGCATGTTTTGGATGATCGGAGGAATCTA
CGCAAGCGCCATGGCATGGGCAATCATCCCCCACTATGGCTGGTCCTTCTCTATGGGCTCCGCCTACCAG
TTTCACTCTTGGCGGGTGTTCGTGATCGTGTGCGCCCTGCCTTGCGTGAGCTCTGTGGTGGCCCTGACCT
TTATGCCCGAGAGCCCTAGATTCCTGCTGGAAGTGGGCAAGCACGATGAGGCCTGGATGATCCTGAAGCT
GATCCACGACACAAACATGCGGGCCAGAGGCCAGCCCGAGAAGGTGTTTACCGTGAATAAGATCAAGACA
CCTAAGCAGATCGATGAGCTGATCGAGATCGAGTCCGACACCGGCACATGGTATCGGAGATGCTTCGTGA
GGATCCGCACCGAGCTGTACGGCATCTGGCTGACATTCATGCGGTGTTTTAACTATCCAGTGAGAGACAA
TACCATCAAGCTGACAATCGTGTGGTTCACCCTGTCTTTTGGCTACTATGGCCTGAGCGTGTGGTTCCCA
GATGTGATCAAGCCCCTGCAGAGCGACGAGTACGCCCTGCTGACCAGGAACGTGGAGCGCGATAAGTATG
CCAACTTCACCATCAACTTCACCATGGAGAACCAGATCCACACAGGCATGGAGTACGACAATGGCAGGTT
CATCGGCGTGAAGTTTAAGTCTGTGACCTTCAAGGATAGCGTGTTCAAGAGCTGCACATTCGAGGACGTG
ACCTCCGTGAACACATACTTTAAGAATTGTACCTTCATCGATACAGTGTTTGATAACACCGACTTCGAGC
CATATAAGTTTATCGACAGCGAGTTCAAGAACTGCTCCTTCTTTCACAATAAGACCGGCTGTCAGATCAC
ATTTGACGATGACTACAGCGCCTATTGGATCTACTTCGTGAACTTTCTGGGCACACTGGCCGTGCTGCCC
GGCAATATCGTGTCCGCCCTGCTGATGGATAGGATCGGCCGCCTGACCATGCTGGGAGGATCTATGGTGC
TGTCCGGCATCTCTTGCTTCTTTCTGTGGTTCGGCACAAGCGAGTCCATGATGATCGGCATGCTGTGCCT
GTACAACGGCCTGACCATCTCCGCCTGGAATTCTCTGGATGTGGTGACAGTGGAGCTGTATCCTACCGAC
AGGAGGGCAACAGGATTCGGCTTTCTGAACGCACTGTGCAAGGCAGCAGCCGTGCTGGGCAATCTGATCT
TCGGCAGCCTGGTGTCCATCACCAAGTCCATCCCTATCCTGCTGGCCTCTACAGTGCTGGTGTGCGGAGG
ACTGGTGGGACTGTGCCTGCCAGACACCAGAACACAGGTGCTGATGTAAGACCCAGCTTTCTTGTACAAA
GTTGGCATTATAAGAAAGCATTGCTTATCAATTTGTTGCAACGAACAGGTCACTATCAGTCAAAATAAAA
TCATTATTTGCCATCCAGCTGATATCCCCTATAGTGAGTCGTATTACATGGTCATAGCTGTTTCCTGGCA
GCTCTGGCCCGTGTCTCAAAATCTCTGATGTTACATTGCACAAGATAAAAATATATCATCATGAACAATA
AAACTGTCTGCTTACATAAACAGTAATACAAGGGGTGTTATGAGCCATATTCAACGGGAAACGTCGAGGC
CGCGATTAAATTCCAACATGGATGCTGATTTATATGGGTATAAATGGGCTCGCGATAATGTCGGGCAATC
AGGTGCGACAATCTATCGCTTGTATGGGAAGCCCGATGCGCCAGAGTTGTTTCTGAAACATGGCAAAGGT
AGCGTTGCCAATGATGTTACAGATGAGATGGTCAGACTAAACTGGCTGACGGAATTTATGCCTCTTCCGA
CCATCAAGCATTTTATCCGTACTCCTGATGATGCATGGTTACTCACCACTGCGATCCCCGGAAAAACAGC
ATTCCAGGTATTAGAAGAATATCCTGATTCAGGTGAAAATATTGTTGATGCGCTGGCAGTGTTCCTGCGC
CGGTTGCATTCGATTCCTGTTTGTAATTGTCCTTTTAACAGCGATCGCGTATTTCGTCTCGCTCAGGCGC
AATCACGAATGAATAACGGTTTGGTTGATGCGAGTGATTTTGATGACGAGCGTAATGGCTGGCCTGTTGA
ACAAGTCTGGAAAGAAATGCATAAACTTTTGCCATTCTCACCGGATTCAGTCGTCACTCATGGTGATTTC
TCACTTGATAACCTTATTTTTGACGAGGGGAAATTAATAGGTTGTATTGATGTTGGACGAGTCGGAATCG
CAGACCGATACCAGGATCTTGCCATCCTATGGAACTGCCTCGGTGAGTTTTCTCCTTCATTACAGAAACG
GCTTTTTCAAAAATATGGTATTGATAATCCTGATATGAATAAATTGCAGTTTCATTTGATGCTCGATGAG
TTTTTCTAATCAGAATTGGTTAATTGGTTGTAACACTGGCAGAGCATTACGCTGACTTGACGGGACGGCG
CAAGCTCATGACCAAAATCCCTTAACGTGAGTTACGCGTCGTTCCACTGAGCGTCAGACCCCGTAGAAAA
GATCAAAGGATCTTCTTGAGATCCTTTTTTTCTGCGCGTAATCTGCTGCTTGCAAACAAAAAAACCACCG
CTACCAGCGGTGGTTTGTTTGCCGGATCAAGAGCTACCAACTCTTTTTCCGAAGGTAACTGGCTTCAGCA
GAGCGCAGATACCAAATACTGTTCTTCTAGTGTAGCCGTAGTTAGGCCACCACTTCAAGAACTCTGTAGC
ACCGCCTACATACCTCGCTCTGCTAATCCTGTTACCAGTGGCTGCTGCCAGTGGCGATAAGTCGTGTCTT
ACCGGGTTGGACTCAAGACGATAGTTACCGGATAAGGCGCAGCGGTCGGGCTGAACGGGGGGTTCGTGCA
CACAGCCCAGCTTGGAGCGAACGACCTACACCGAACTGAGATACCTACAGCGTGAGCTATGAGAAAGCGC
CACGCTTCCCGAAGGGAGAAAGGCGGACAGGTATCCGGTAAGCGGCAGGGTCGGAACAGGAGAGCGCACG
AGGGAGCTTCCAGGGGGAAACGCCTGGTATCTTTATAGTCCTGTCGGGTTTCGCCACCTCTGACTTGAGC
GTCGATTTTTGTGATGCTCGTCAGGGGGGCGGAGCCTATGGAAAAACGCCAGCAACGCGGCCTTTTTACG
GTTCCTGGCCTTTTGCTGGCCTTTTGCTCACATGTTCTTTCCTGCGTTATCCCCTGATTCTGTGGATAAC
CGTATTACCGCCTTTGAGTGAGCTGATACCGCTCGCCGCAGCCGAACGACCGAGCGCAGCGAGTCAGTGA
GCGAGGAAGCGGAAGAGCGCCCAATACGCAAACCGCCTCTCCCCGCGCGTTGGCCGATTCATTAATGCAG
CTGGCACGACAGGTTTCCCGACTGGAAAGCGGGCAGTGAGCGCAACGCAATTAATACGCGTACCGCTAGC
CAGGAAGAGTTTGTAGAAACGCAAAAAGGCCATCCGTCAGGATGGCCTTCTGCTTAGTTTGATGCCTGGC
AGTTTATGGCGGGCGTCCTGCCCGCCACCCTCCGGGCCGTTGCTTCACAACGTTCAAATCCGCTCCCGGC
GGATTTGTCCTACTCAGGAGAGCGTTCACCGACAAACAACAGATAAAACGAAAGGCCCAGTCTTCCGACT
GAGCCTTTCGTTTTATTTGATGCCTGGCAGTTCCCTACTCTCGCGTTAACGCTAGCATGGATGTTTTCCC
AGTCACGACGTTGTAAAACGACGGCCAGTCTTAAGCTCGGGCCC
Features (pLannotate 1.2.2; 10 found; start..end, strand, type, name):
      1..100     +  protein_bind   attL1: mutant version of attL; recombination site for the Gateway® LR reaction LR Clonase™
    106..2286    +  CDS            SV2C: SV2C_HUMAN - Also known as KIAA1054. Experimental evidence at protein level: Swiss-Prot protein existence level 1. (Microbial infection) Possible receptor for C.botulinum neurotoxin type D (BoNT/D, botD); note that type D does not usually infect humans. From Homo sapiens (Human).
   2291..2390    -  protein_bind   attL2: mutant version of attL; recombination site for the Gateway® LR reaction LR Clonase™
   2408..2426    -  promoter       T7 promoter: promoter for bacteriophage T7 RNA polymerase
   2560..3369    +  CDS            KanR: aminoglycoside phosphotransferase; aph(3')-Ia; confers resistance to kanamycin in bacteria or G418 (Geneticin®) in eukaryotes
   3516..4104    +  rep_origin     ori: high-copy-number ColE1/pMB1/pBR322/pUC origin of replication
   4287..4379    +  CDS            lacI (fragment): lac repressor; lacI; The lac repressor binds to the lac operator to inhibit transcription in E. coli. This inhibition can be relieved by adding lactose or isopropyl-β-D-thiogalactopyranoside (IPTG).
   4434..4461    -  terminator     rrnB T2 terminator: transcription terminator T2 from the E. coli rrnB gene
   4593..4636    +  terminator     rrnB T1 terminator: Escherichia coli rrnB; transcription terminator T1 from the E. coli rrnB gene
   4683..4719    -  CDS            lacZα (fragment): LacZα fragment of β-galactosidase; lacZ fragment
