[The description below was written by a language model from this plasmid's Addgene catalogue record and pLannotate feature annotations shown in this document.]
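Description:
pDONR221-SV2C_STOP is a Gateway entry clone built on the pDONR221 backbone, carrying a codon-optimized open reading frame for human SV2C (synaptic vesicle glycoprotein 2C). The sequenced plasmid is about 4.7 kb, with an insert of roughly 2.2 kb. It is maintained in E. coli at high copy through a ColE1/pUC-type origin and selected with kanamycin via an aminoglycoside phosphotransferase gene. Although the catalogue lists the vector type as mammalian expression, the feature table shows no eukaryotic promoter or polyadenylation signal. The plasmid is therefore a shuttle for the ORF rather than an expression construct in its own right.

The SV2C coding sequence lies between attL1 and attL2, the recombination sites recognised in the Gateway LR reaction, so the ORF can be moved directionally and in frame into any attR-containing destination vector, which then supplies the promoter, tags and host-specific elements. This version ends the ORF with a stop codon, which makes it suitable for untagged or N-terminally tagged expression but not for C-terminal fusions. The depositor notes that a companion clone lacking the stop codon exists for that purpose. Other annotated elements are standard backbone features: rrnB T1 and T2 terminators upstream of the cassette that shield it from read-through transcription, a T7 promoter beside attL2 oriented toward the insert's antisense strand, and short lacI and lacZα remnants with no functional role. M13 forward and reverse primer sites flank the insert for sequence verification. The clone belongs to a consortium collection of solute carrier and related transporter ORFs intended for subcloning into custom expression vectors.
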