Addgene plasmid #161463: pDONR221-SV2C_STOP
Purpose: Gateway entry clone with codon-optimized ORF sequence for subcloning into custom expression vectors. Contains a STOP codon at the end of the codon-optimized ORF sequence.
Depositing lab: RESOLUTE Consortium & Giulio Superti-Furga. Depositing organization: CeMM Research Center for Molecular Medicine. Publication: The RESOLUTE consortium: unlocking SLC transporters for drug discovery. Superti-Furga G, Lackner D, Wiedmer T, Ingles-Prieto A, Barbosa B, Girardi E, Goldmann U, Gurtl B, Klavins K, Klimek C, Lindinger S, Lineiro-Retes E, Muller AC, Onstein S, Redinger G, Reil D, Sedlyarov V, Wolf G, Crawford M, Everley R, ... Steppan CM. Nat Rev Drug Discov. 2020 Jul;19(7):429-430. doi: 10.1038/d41573-020-00056-6. PubMed 32265506.
Backbone
  Vector backbone: pDONR221
  Backbone manufacturer: ThermoFisher Scientific
  Backbone size w/o insert (bp): 2550
  Vector type: Mammalian Expression
Growth in bacteria
  Bacterial resistance: Kanamycin, 50 μg/mL
  Growth temperature: 37°C
  Growth strain: NEB Stable
  Copy number: High Copy
Gene/Insert
  Gene/Insert name: SV2C
  Species: H. sapiens (human)
  Insert size (bp): 2184
  Entrez Gene: SV2C
  Cloning method: Gateway Cloning
  Sequencing primers: 5′ M13-fwd; 3′ M13-rev
Terms and licenses: Academic/Nonprofit Terms; Industry Terms
Depositor comments: This plasmid contains a STOP codon at the end of the codon-optimized ORF. For the version of this plasmid that does not contain a STOP codon, please see Addgene plasmid 132297 For more information on the full Resolute plasmid collection, please see www.addgene.org/depositor-collections/re-solute/. Please provide your feedback on this plasmid to the RESOLUTE consortium by filling out their RESOLUTE repository feedback form: https://forms.office.com/Pages/ResponsePage.aspx?id=0e05yklzmkS7rjFGQL4N7z4feCLQvEJAmVcOCM_u885UN1JJRko0Ukg4TVQwNTZLOUxPQVJWT1NHUCQlQCN0PWcu
How to cite: pDONR221-SV2C_STOP was a gift from RESOLUTE Consortium & Giulio Superti-Furga (Addgene plasmid # 161463 ; http://n2t.net/addgene:161463 ; RRID:Addgene_161463)
