>Addgene plasmid #161463 | pDONR221-SV2C_STOP | depositor partial sequence | sequence record 312861 | Codon-optimized ORF of SV2C
ATGGAGGATAGCTACAAGGACAGGACCTCCCTGATGAAGGGCGCCAAGGATATCGCCCGCGAGGTGAAGA
AGCAGACCGTGAAGAAGGTGAACCAGGCCGTGGATCGGGCCCAGGACGAGTATACACAGCGGAGCTACTC
CAGATTCCAGGACGAGGAGGACGATGACGATTACTATCCAGCAGGAGAGACCTATAACGGAGAGGCAAAT
GACGATGAGGGAAGCTCCGAGGCAACAGAGGGACACGATGAGGACGATGAGATCTATGAGGGCGAGTACC
AGGGCATCCCAAGCATGAATCAGGCCAAGGACTCTATCGTGAGCGTGGGCCAGCCCAAGGGCGATGAGTA
CAAGGACAGGAGAGAGCTGGAGTCCGAGAGGAGGGCAGATGAGGAGGAGCTGGCACAGCAGTATGAGCTG
ATCATCCAGGAGTGCGGCCACGGCAGATTCCAGTGGGCCCTGTTCTTTGTGCTGGGCATGGCCCTGATGG
CCGATGGCGTGGAGGTGTTCGTGGTGGGCTTTGTGCTGCCTAGCGCCGAGACCGACCTGTGCATCCCAAA
CTCTGGCAGCGGCTGGCTGGGCTCCATCGTGTACCTGGGCATGATGGTGGGAGCCTTCTTTTGGGGAGGA
CTGGCAGACAAAGTGGGAAGGAAGCAGTCTCTGCTGATCTGCATGAGCGTGAATGGCTTCTTTGCCTTCC
TGTCTAGCTTTGTGCAGGGCTACGGCTTCTTTCTGTTTTGTAGGCTGCTGAGCGGATTCGGAATCGGAGG
AGCCATCCCTACCGTGTTCTCCTATTTTGCAGAGGTGCTGGCAAGGGAGAAGAGAGGAGAGCACCTGTCT
TGGCTGTGCATGTTTTGGATGATCGGAGGAATCTACGCAAGCGCCATGGCATGGGCAATCATCCCCCACT
ATGGCTGGTCCTTCTCTATGGGCTCCGCCTACCAGTTTCACTCTTGGCGGGTGTTCGTGATCGTGTGCGC
CCTGCCTTGCGTGAGCTCTGTGGTGGCCCTGACCTTTATGCCCGAGAGCCCTAGATTCCTGCTGGAAGTG
GGCAAGCACGATGAGGCCTGGATGATCCTGAAGCTGATCCACGACACAAACATGCGGGCCAGAGGCCAGC
CCGAGAAGGTGTTTACCGTGAATAAGATCAAGACACCTAAGCAGATCGATGAGCTGATCGAGATCGAGTC
CGACACCGGCACATGGTATCGGAGATGCTTCGTGAGGATCCGCACCGAGCTGTACGGCATCTGGCTGACA
TTCATGCGGTGTTTTAACTATCCAGTGAGAGACAATACCATCAAGCTGACAATCGTGTGGTTCACCCTGT
CTTTTGGCTACTATGGCCTGAGCGTGTGGTTCCCAGATGTGATCAAGCCCCTGCAGAGCGACGAGTACGC
CCTGCTGACCAGGAACGTGGAGCGCGATAAGTATGCCAACTTCACCATCAACTTCACCATGGAGAACCAG
ATCCACACAGGCATGGAGTACGACAATGGCAGGTTCATCGGCGTGAAGTTTAAGTCTGTGACCTTCAAGG
ATAGCGTGTTCAAGAGCTGCACATTCGAGGACGTGACCTCCGTGAACACATACTTTAAGAATTGTACCTT
CATCGATACAGTGTTTGATAACACCGACTTCGAGCCATATAAGTTTATCGACAGCGAGTTCAAGAACTGC
TCCTTCTTTCACAATAAGACCGGCTGTCAGATCACATTTGACGATGACTACAGCGCCTATTGGATCTACT
TCGTGAACTTTCTGGGCACACTGGCCGTGCTGCCCGGCAATATCGTGTCCGCCCTGCTGATGGATAGGAT
CGGCCGCCTGACCATGCTGGGAGGATCTATGGTGCTGTCCGGCATCTCTTGCTTCTTTCTGTGGTTCGGC
ACAAGCGAGTCCATGATGATCGGCATGCTGTGCCTGTACAACGGCCTGACCATCTCCGCCTGGAATTCTC
TGGATGTGGTGACAGTGGAGCTGTATCCTACCGACAGGAGGGCAACAGGATTCGGCTTTCTGAACGCACT
GTGCAAGGCAGCAGCCGTGCTGGGCAATCTGATCTTCGGCAGCCTGGTGTCCATCACCAAGTCCATCCCT
ATCCTGCTGGCCTCTACAGTGCTGGTGTGCGGAGGACTGGTGGGACTGTGCCTGCCAGACACCAGAACAC
AGGTGCTGATGTAA
